Addgene plasmid #226321: pBz12
Purpose: E. coli protein expression for protein purification
Depositing lab: David Savage. Depositing organization: University of California, Berkeley. Publication: Conserved and repetitive motifs in an intrinsically disordered protein drive ⍺-carboxysome assembly. Turnsek JB, Oltrogge LM, Savage DF. J Biol Chem. 2024 Jul 4;300(8):107532. doi: 10.1016/j.jbc.2024.107532. PubMed 38971311.
Backbone
  Vector backbone: pET14b
  Vector type: Bacterial Expression
Growth in bacteria
  Bacterial resistance: Ampicillin, 100 μg/mL
  Growth temperature: 37°C
  Growth strain: DH5alpha
  Copy number: High Copy
Gene/Insert
  Gene/Insert name: 6xHis-Rubisco
  Species: H. neapolitanus
  Insert size (bp): 1443
  Promoter: T7
  Tag / fusion protein: 6xHis (N terminal on insert)
  Cloning method: Unknown
Terms and licenses: Academic/Nonprofit Terms; Industry Terms: Not Available to Industry
How to cite: pBz12 was a gift from David Savage (Addgene plasmid # 226321 ; http://n2t.net/addgene:226321 ; RRID:Addgene_226321)
