[The description below was written by a language model from this plasmid's Addgene catalogue record and pLannotate feature annotations shown in this document.]
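Description:
pBz12 is a bacterial expression plasmid built on the pET14b backbone for producing Halothiobacillus neapolitanus Rubisco in E. coli for purification. It replicates from a ColE1/pMB1-type origin and is selected with ampicillin through the TEM beta-lactamase gene (bla) under its own promoter. The catalogue lists it as high copy, although the annotated backbone retains the pBR322-derived rop gene and bom (basis of mobility) region, which are normally associated with lower copy number. Two fragments of the tetracycline resistance gene and the tet promoter flank the expression cassette. These are remnants of the pBR322 tet gene interrupted by the cloning region, and they are not expected to confer resistance.

The expression cassette runs from a T7 promoter and the efficient T7 gene 10 ribosome binding site to a T7 terminator, so expression requires a host supplying T7 RNA polymerase. The feature table shows two open reading frames in this unit: cbbL, encoding the Rubisco large subunit, followed after a short gap by cbbS, encoding the small subunit. This arrangement is consistent with co-expression of both subunits from one transcript so that the holoenzyme can assemble. The record describes an N-terminal 6xHis tag on the insert for affinity purification. The tag is not separately annotated in the feature table, and the stated insert size corresponds roughly to the tagged large subunit alone rather than to both genes. A short hit to a T7 gene 10-derived solubility tag just before the terminator is probably residual vector sequence rather than a functional fusion. The associated publication concerns alpha-carboxysome assembly driven by an intrinsically disordered protein, which suggests the purified Rubisco serves in such in vitro studies.
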