Features (pLannotate 1.2.2; 15 found; start..end, strand, type, name):
    104..208     +  promoter       AmpR promoter: bla
    209..1066    +  CDS            bla: BLAT_ECOLX - Experimental evidence at protein level: Swiss-Prot protein existence level 1. TEM-type are the most prevalent beta-lactamases in enterobacteria; they hydrolyze the beta-lactam bond in susceptible beta-lactam antibiotics, thus conferring resistance to penicillins and cephalosporins. TEM-3 and TEM-4 are capable of hydrolyzing cefotaxime and ceftazidime. TEM-5 is capable of hydrolyzing ceftazidime. TEM-6 is capable of hydrolyzing ceftazidime and aztreonam. TEM-8/CAZ-2, TEM- 16/CAZ-7 and TEM-24/CAZ-6 are markedly active against ceftazidime. IRT- 4 shows resistance to beta-lactamase in
   1240..1828    +  rep_origin     ori: high-copy-number ColE1/pMB1/pBR322/pUC origin of replication
   2014..2153    -  misc_feature   bom: basis of mobility region from pBR322
   2255..2446    -  CDS            rop: Rop protein, which maintains plasmids at low copy number; rop
   2463..2843    +  CDS            YPB1_ECOLX: Protein predicted: Swiss-Prot protein existence level 4. From Escherichia coli.
   3085..3985    -  CDS            TcR (fragment): tetracycline efflux protein; tet; confers resistance to tetracycline
   4007..4025    +  promoter       T7 promoter: promoter for bacteriophage T7 RNA polymerase
   4057..4079    +  RBS            RBS: efficient ribosome binding site from bacteriophage T7 gene 10 (Olins and Rangwala, 1989)
   4092..5507    +  CDS            cbbL: RBL1_HALNC - Experimental evidence at protein level: Swiss-Prot protein existence level 1. Alpha-carboxysomes are able to assemble in the absence of RuBisCO, unlike beta-carboxysomes. The RuBisCO large subunit is required for enzyme integration into carboxysomes; replacing it with the carboxysomally targeted gene (Tcr_0838, AC Q31HD9) of H.crungenus places RuBisCO in the carboxysome, while the non-carboxysomal large subunit of H.crungenus (Tcr_0427, AC Q31IK0) is not incorporated in the carboxysome. From Halothiobacillus neapolitanus (strain ATCC 23641 / c2) (Thiobacillus neapolitanus).
   5565..5894    +  CDS            cbbS: RBS_HALNC - Also known as rbcS. Experimental evidence at protein level: Swiss-Prot protein existence level 1. RuBisCO catalyzes two reactions: the carboxylation of D- ribulose 1,5-bisphosphate, the primary event in carbon dioxide fixation, as well as the oxidative fragmentation of the pentose substrate. Both reactions occur simultaneously and in competition at the same active site (Ref.3, PubMed:18258595, PubMed:18974784). There are estimated to be 270 RuBisCO heterohexadecamers per carboxysome (Ref.6). From Halothiobacillus neapolitanus (strain ATCC 23641 / c2) (Thiobacillus neapolitanus).
   5913..5962    +  CDS            SET1 (fragment): solubility-enhancement tag derived from T7 phage gene 10B
   5970..6017    +  terminator     T7 terminator: transcription terminator for bacteriophage T7 RNA polymerase
   6043..6335    -  CDS            TcR (fragment): tetracycline efflux protein; tet; confers resistance to tetracycline
   6383..6411    -  promoter       tet promoter: E. coli promoter for tetracycline efflux protein gene
>Addgene plasmid #226321 | pBz12 | addgene full sequence | sequence record 449987 | Addgene NGS Result
TTCTTGAAGACGAAAGGGCCTCGTGATACGCCTATTTTTATAGGTTAATGTCATGATAATAATGGTTTCT
TAGACGTCAGGTGGCACTTTTCGGGGAAATGTGCGCGGAACCCCTATTTGTTTATTTTTCTAAATACATT
CAAATATGTATCCGCTCATGAGACAATAACCCTGATAAATGCTTCAATAATATTGAAAAAGGAAGAGTAT
GAGTATTCAACATTTCCGTGTCGCCCTTATTCCCTTTTTTGCGGCATTTTGCCTTCCTGTTTTTGCTCAC
CCAGAAACGCTGGTGAAAGTAAAAGATGCTGAAGATCAGTTGGGTGCACGAGTGGGTTACATCGAACTGG
ATCTCAACAGCGGTAAGATCCTTGAGAGTTTTCGCCCCGAAGAACGTTTTCCAATGATGAGCACTTTTAA
AGTTCTGCTATGTGGCGCGGTATTATCCCGTGTTGACGCCGGGCAAGAGCAACTCGGTCGCCGCATACAC
TATTCTCAGAATGACTTGGTTGAGTACTCACCAGTCACAGAAAAGCATCTTACGGATGGCATGACAGTAA
GAGAATTATGCAGTGCTGCCATAACCATGAGTGATAACACTGCGGCCAACTTACTTCTGACAACGATCGG
AGGACCGAAGGAGCTAACCGCTTTTTTGCACAACATGGGGGATCATGTAACTCGCCTTGATCGTTGGGAA
CCGGAGCTGAATGAAGCCATACCAAACGACGAGCGTGACACCACGATGCCTGCAGCAATGGCAACAACGT
TGCGCAAACTATTAACTGGCGAACTACTTACTCTAGCTTCCCGGCAACAATTAATAGACTGGATGGAGGC
GGATAAAGTTGCAGGACCACTTCTGCGCTCGGCCCTTCCGGCTGGCTGGTTTATTGCTGATAAATCTGGA
GCCGGTGAGCGTGGCTCTCGCGGTATCATTGCAGCACTGGGGCCAGATGGTAAGCCCTCCCGTATCGTAG
TTATCTACACGACGGGGAGTCAGGCAACTATGGATGAACGAAATAGACAGATCGCTGAGATAGGTGCCTC
ACTGATTAAGCATTGGTAACTGTCAGACCAAGTTTACTCATATATACTTTAGATTGATTTAAAACTTCAT
TTTTAATTTAAAAGGATCTAGGTGAAGATCCTTTTTGATAATCTCATGACCAAAATCCCTTAACGTGAGT
TTTCGTTCCACTGAGCGTCAGACCCCGTAGAAAAGATCAAAGGATCTTCTTGAGATCCTTTTTTTCTGCG
CGTAATCTGCTGCTTGCAAACAAAAAAACCACCGCTACCAGCGGTGGTTTGTTTGCCGGATCAAGAGCTA
CCAACTCTTTTTCCGAAGGTAACTGGCTTCAGCAGAGCGCAGATACCAAATACTGTCCTTCTAGTGTAGC
CGTAGTTAGGCCACCACTTCAAGAACTCTGTAGCACCGCCTACATACCTCGCTCTGCTAATCCTGTTACC
AGTGGCTGCTGCCAGTGGCGATAAGTCGTGTCTTACCGGGTTGGACTCAAGACGATAGTTACCGGATAAG
GCGCAGCGGTCGGGCTGAACGGGGGGTTCGTGCACACAGCCCAGCTTGGAGCGAACGACCTACACCGAAC
TGAGATACCTACAGCGTGAGCTATGAGAAAGCGCCACGCTTCCCGAAGGGAGAAAGGCGGACAGGTATCC
GGTAAGCGGCAGGGTCGGAACAGGAGAGCGCACGAGGGAGCTTCCAGGGGGAAACGCCTGGTATCTTTAT
AGTCCTGTCGGGTTTCGCCACCTCTGACTTGAGCGTCGATTTTTGTGATGCTCGTCAGGGGGGCGGAGCC
TATGGAAAAACGCCAGCAACGCGGCCTTTTTACGGTTCCTGGCCTTTTGCTGGCCTTTTGCTCACATGTT
CTTTCCTGCGTTATCCCCTGATTCTGTGGATAACCGTATTACCGCCTTTGAGTGAGCTGATACCGCTCGC
CGCAGCCGAACGACCGAGCGCAGCGAGTCAGTGAGCGAGGAAGCGGAAGAGCGCCTGATGCGGTATTTTC
TCCTTACGCATCTGTGCGGTATTTCACACCGCAATGGTGCACTCTCAGTACAATCTGCTCTGATGCCGCA
TAGTTAAGCCAGTATACACTCCGCTATCGCTACGTGACTGGGTCATGGCTGCGCCCCGACACCCGCCAAC
ACCCGCTGACGCGCCCTGACGGGCTTGTCTGCTCCCGGCATCCGCTTACAGACAAGCTGTGACCGCCTCC
GGGAGCTGCATGTGTCAGAGGTTTTCACCGTCATCACCGAAACGCGCGAGGCAGCTGCGGTAAAGCTCAT
CAGCGTGGTCGTGAAGCGATTCACAGATGTCTGCCTGTTCATCCGCGTCCAGCTCGTTGAGTTTCTCCAG
AAGCGTTAATGTCTGGCTTCTGATAAAGCGGGCCATGTTAAGGGCGGTTTTTTCCTGTTTGGTCACTGAT
GCCTCCGTGTAAGGGGGATTTCTGTTCATGGGGGTAATGATACCGATGAAACGAGAGAGGATGCTCACGA
TACGGGTTACTGATGATGAACATGCCCGGTTACTGGAACGTTGTGAGGGTAAACAACTGGCGGTATGGAT
GCGGCGGGACCAGAGAAAAATCACTCAGGGTCAATGCCAGCGCTTCGTTAATACAGATGTAGGTGTTCCA
CAGGGTAGCCAGCAGCATCCTGCGATGCAGATCCGGAACATAATGGTGCAGGGCGCTGACTTCCGCGTTT
CCAGACTTTACGAAACACGGAAACCGAAGACCATTCATGTTGTTGCTCAGGTCGCAGACGTTTTGCAGCA
GCAGTCGCTTCACGTTCGCTCGCGTATCGGTGATTCATTCTGCTAACCAGTAAGGCAACCCCGCCAGCCT
AGCCGGGTCCTCAACGACAGGAGCACGATCATGCGCACCCGTGGCCAGGACCCAACGCTGCCCGAGATGC
GCCGCGTGCGGCTGCTGGAGATGGCGGACGCGATGGATATGTTCTGCCAAGGGTTGGTTTGCGCATTCAC
AGTTCTCCGCAAGAATTGATTGGCTCCAATTCTTGGAGTGGTGAATCCGTTAGCGAGGTGCCGCCGGCTT
CCATTCAGGTCGAGGTGGCCCGGCTCCATGCACCGCGACGCAACGCGGGGAGGCAGACAAGGTATAGGGC
GGCGCCTACAATCCATGCCAACCCGTTCCATGTGCTCGCCGAGGCGGCATAAATCGCCGTGACGATCAGC
GGTCCAATGATCGAAGTTAGGCTGGTAAGAGCCGCGAGCGATCCTTGAAGCTGTCCCTGATGGTCGTCAT
CTACCTGCCTGGACAGCATGGCCTGCAACGCGGGCATCCCGATGCCGCCGGAAGCGAGAAGAATCATAAT
GGGGAAGGCCATCCAGCCTCGCGTCGCGAACGCCAGCAAGACGTAGCCCAGCGCGTCGGCCGCCATGCCG
GCGATAATGGCCTGCTTCTCGCCGAAACGTTTGGTGGCGGGACCAGTGACGAAGGCTTGAGCGAGGGCGT
GCAAGATTCCGAATACCGCAAGCGACAGGCCGATCATCGTCGCGCTCCAGCGAAAGCGGTCCTCGCCGAA
AATGACCCAGAGCGCTGCCGGCACCTGTCCTACGAGTTGCATGATAAAGAAGACAGTCATAAGTGCGGCG
ACGATAGTCATGCCCCGCGCCCACCGGAAGGAGCTGACTGGGTTGAAGGCTCTCAAGGGCATCGGTCGAC
GCTCTCCCTTATGCGACTCCTGCATTAGGAAGCAGCCCAGTAGTAGGTTGAGGCCGTTGAGCACCGCCGC
CGCAAGGAATGGTGCATGCAAGGAGATGGCGCCCAACAGTCCCCCGGCCACGGGGCCTGCCACCATACCC
ACGCCGAAACAAGCGCTCATGAGCCCGAAGTGGCGAGCCCGATCTTCCCCATCGGTGATGTCGGCGATAT
AGGCGCCAGCAACCGCACCTGTGGCGCCGGTGATGCCGGCCACGATGCGTCCGGCGTAGAGGATCGAGAT
CTCGATCCCGCGAAATTAATACGACTCACTATAGGGACACCACAACGGTTTCCCTCTAGAAATAATTTTG
TTTAACTTTAAGAAGGAGATATACCATGTCCGCAGTTAAAAAGTATAGTGCTGGTGTAAAAGAATACCGG
CAGACCTATTGGATGCCGGAATACACACCGTTGGATTCCGACATCCTTGCATGCTTCAAAATCACCCCAC
AACCGGGTGTTGATCGCGAAGAAGCCGCAGCCGCGGTTGCAGCAGAATCTTCAACCGGCACATGGACCAC
CGTGTGGACCGATTTGCTGACCGACATGGACTACTACAAAGGCCGTGCCTATCGCATTGAAGACGTACCC
GGTGACGATGCGGCATTCTATGCCTTTATCGCCTACCCAATCGACCTGTTCGAAGAAGGGTCAGTTGTTA
ACGTGTTTACCTCACTGGTTGGTAACGTGTTCGGCTTCAAAGCGGTACGCGGCCTGCGTCTGGAAGATGT
TCGCTTCCCACTCGCCTACGTTAAAACCTGTGGCGGCCCACCGCACGGTATTCAAGTCGAACGCGACAAG
ATGAACAAATATGGTCGCCCACTGTTGGGTTGCACCATCAAGCCAAAACTTGGTTTGTCTGCGAAAAACT
ACGGCCGTGCCGTATACGAGTGCCTCCGTGGCGGCCTCGACTTCACTAAAGATGATGAAAACATCAATTC
TCAGCCGTTCATGCGCTGGCGCGATCGCTTCTTGTTCGTACAAGACGCGACCGAAACTGCTGAAGCCCAA
ACCGGCGAACGCAAAGGCCATTACCTCAACGTAACGGCGCCAACTCCTGAAGAAATGTACAAGCGCGCAG
AATTCGCCAAAGAAATTGGCGCGCCAATCATTATGCACGACTACATCACCGGTGGCTTCACGGCCAACAC
TGGCTTGGCCAAGTGGTGTCAAGACAACGGCGTACTGCTGCACATCCACCGTGCGATGCATGCGGTTATC
GACCGTAACCCGAACCACGGTATTCACTTCCGTGTTCTGACCAAGATTCTGCGTTTGTCGGGTGGCGATC
ACCTGCACACCGGTACCGTTGTCGGCAAACTGGAAGGCGACCGTGCCTCTACTCTGGGCTGGATTGATTT
GCTCCGCGAATCGTTTATCCCTGAAGATCGCTCGCGCGGTATCTTCTTCGATCAAGACTGGGGTTCAATG
CCAGGCGTATTCGCTGTGGCCTCTGGTGGTATTCACGTATGGCACATGCCTGCGCTGGTTAACATCTTTG
GTGACGACTCTGTCCTCCAATTCGGTGGCGGTACGCTGGGTCATCCATGGGGCAACGCTGCCGGTGCTGC
TGCCAACCGTGTTGCTCTGGAAGCCTGCGTAGAAGCGCGTAACCAAGGCCGCGATATCGAAAAAGAAGGC
AAAGAAATTCTGACTGCTGCTGCACAGCACAGCCCAGAACTGAAGATTGCCATGGAAACTTGGAAAGAGA
TCAAATTCGAATTTGACACTGTCGACAAACTCGACACTCAAAATCGTCACCATCATCATCATCATTGATC
CCTCGTACCACACAACATACTAAGGTGAGTAACCATGGCTGAAATGCAGGATTACAAGCAAAGCCTCAAA
TATGAGACTTTCTCTTATCTTCCACCCATGAACGCGGAACGCATCCGCGCTCAAATCAAGTACGCAATTG
CTCAAGGCTGGAGCCCCGGCATTGAGCACGTAGAAGTGAAAAACTCCATGAACCAATATTGGTACATGTG
GAAACTTCCCTTCTTCGGCGAACAAAATGTCGACAACGTGTTGGCTGAAATTGAAGCGTGTCGTAGTGCG
TATCCAACACACCAGGTCAAACTGGTGGCTTATGACAACTATGCGCAAAGCTTAGGTCTGGCCTTCGTGG
TCTACCGCGGCAACTAAAGCGGTTAAGATCCGGCTGCTAACAAAGCCCGAAAGGAAGCTGAGTTGGCTGC
TGCCACCGCTGAGCAATAACTAGCATAACCCCTTGGGGCCTCTAAACGGGTCTTGAGGGGTTTTTTGCTG
AAAGGAGGAACTATATCCGGATATCCACAGGACGGGTGTGGTCGCCATGATCGCGTAGTCGATAGTGGCT
CCAAGTAGCGAAGCGAGCAGGACTGGGCGGCGGCCAAAGCGGTCGGACAGTGCTCCGAGAACGGGTGCGC
ATAGAAATTGCATCAACGCATATAGCGCTAGCAGCACGCCATAGTGACTGGCGATGCTGTCGGAATGGAC
GATATCCCGCAAGAGGCCCGGCAGTACCGGCATAACCAAGCCTATGCCTACAGCATCCAGGGTGACGGTG
CCGAGGATGACGATGAGCGCATTGTTAGATTTCATACACGGTGCCTGACTGCGTTAGCAATTTAACTGTG
ATAAACTACCGCATTAAAGCTTATCGATGATAAGCTGTCAAACATGAGAA
